>Addgene plasmid #226820 | pISFba1 | addgene full sequence | sequence record 458133 | Addgene NGS Result
CATGGGTATGGACAGTTTTCCCTTTGATATGTAACGGTGAACAGTTGTTCTACTTTTGTTTGTTAGTCTT
GATGCTTCACTGATAGATACAAGAGCCATAAGAACCTCAGATCCTTCCGTATTTAGCCAGTATGTTCTCT
AGTGTGGTTCGTTGTTTTTGCGTGAGCCATGAGAACGAACCATTGAGATCATGCTTACTTTGCATGTCAC
TCAAAAATTTTGCCTCAAAACTGGTGAGCTGAATTTTTGCAGTTAAAGCATCGTGTAGTGTTTTTCTTAG
TCCGTTATGTAGGTAGGAATCTGATGTAATGGTTGTTGGTATTTTGTCACCATTCATTTTTATCTGGTTG
TTCTCAAGTTCGGTTACGAGATCCATTTGTCTATCTAGTTCAACTTGGAAAATCAACGTATCAGTCGGGC
GGCCTCGCTTATCAACCACCAATTTCATATTGCTGTAAGTGTTTAAATCTTTACTTATTGGTTTCAAAAC
CCATTGGTTAAGCCTTTTAAACTCATGGTAGTTATTTTCAAGCATTAACATGAACTTAAATTCATCAAGG
CTAATCTCTATATTTGCCTTGTGAGTTTTCTTTTGTGTTAGTTCTTTTAATAACCACTCATAAATCCTCA
TAGAGTATTTGTTTTCAAAAGACTTAACATGTTCCAGATTATATTTTATGAATTTTTTTAACTGGAAAAG
ATAAGGCAATATCTCTTCACTAAAAACTAATTCTAATTTTTCGCTTGAGAACTTGGCATAGTTTGTCCAC
TGGAAAATCTCAAAGCCTTTAACCAAAGGATTCCTGATTTCCACAGTTCTCGTCATCAGCTCTCTGGTTG
CTTTAGCTAATACACCATAAGCATTTTCCCTACTGATGTTCATCATCTGAGCGTATTGGTTATAAGTGAA
CGATACCGTCCGTTCTTTCCTTGTAGGGTTTTCAATCGTGGGGTTGAGTAGTGCCACACAGCATAAAATT
AGCTTGGTTTCATGCTCCGTTAAGTCATAGCGACTAATCGCTAGTTCATTTGCTTTGAAAACAACTAATT
CAGACATACATCTCAATTGGTCTAGGTGATTTTAATCACTATACCAATTGAGATGGGCTAGTCAATGATA
ATTACTAGTCCTTTTCCTTTGAGTTGTGGGTATCTGTAAATTCTGCTAGACCTTTGCTGGAAAACTTGTA
AATTCTGCTAGACCCTCTGTAAATTCCGCTAGACCTTTGTGTGTTTTTTTTGTTTATATTCAAGTGGTTA
TAATTTATAGAATAAAGAAAGAATAAAAAAAGATAAAAAGAATAGATCCCAGCCCTGTGTATAACTCACT
ACTTTAGTCAGTTCCGCAGTATTACAAAAGGATGTCGCAAACGCTGTTTGCTCCTCTACAAAACAGACCT
TAAAACCCTAAAGGCTTAAGTAGCACCCTCGCAAGCTCGGGCAAATCGCTGAATATTCCTTTTGTCTCCG
ACCATCAGGCACCTGAGTCGCTGTCTTTTTCGTGACATTCAGTTCGCTGCGCTCACGGCTCTGGCAGTGA
ATGGGGGTAAATGGCACTACAGGCGCCTTTTATGGATTCATGCAAGGAAACTACCCATAATACAAGAAAA
GCCCGTCACGGGCTTCTCAGGGCGTTTTATGGCGGGTCTGCTATGTGGTGCTATCTGACTTTTTGCTGTT
CAGCAGTTCCTGCCCTCTGATTTTCCAGTCTGACCACTTCGGATTATCCCGTGACAGGTCATTCAGACTG
GCTAATGCACCCAGTAAGGCAGCGGTATCATCAACCCACTGCAGCAACCAATTAACCAATTCTGATTAGA
AAAACTCATCGAGCATCAAATGAAACTGCAATTTATTCATATCAGGATTATCAATACCATATTTTTGAAA
AAGCCGTTTCTGTAATGAAGGAGAAAACTCACCGAGGCAGTTCCATAGGATGGCAAGATCCTGGTATCGG
TCTGCGATTCCGACTCGTCCAACATCAATACAACCTATTAATTTCCCCTCGTCAAAAATAAGGTTATCAA
GTGAGAAATCACCATGAGTGACGACTGAATCCGGTGAGAATGGCAAAAGCTTATGCATTTCTTTCCAGAC
TTGTTCAACAGGCCAGCCATTACGCTCGTCATCAAAATCACTCGCATCAACCAAACCGTTATTCATTCGT
GATTGCGCCTGAGCGAGACGAAATACGCGATCGCTGTTAAAAGGACAATTACAAACAGGAATCGAATGCA
ACCGGCGCAGGAACACTGCCAGCGCATCAACAATATTTTCACCTGAATCAGGATATTCTTCTAATACCTG
GAATGCTGTTTTCCCGGGGATCGCAGTGGTGAGTAACCATGCATCATCAGGAGTACGGATAAAATGCTTG
ATGGTCGGAAGAGGCATAAATTCCGTCAGCCAGTTTAGTCTGACCATCTCATCTGTAACATCATTGGCAA
CGCTACCTTTGCCATGTTTCAGAAACAACTCTGGCGCATCGGGCTTCCCATACAATCGATAGATTGTCGC
ACCTGATTGCCCGACATTATCGCGAGCCCATTTATACCCATATAAATCAGCATCCATGTTGGAATTTAAT
CGCGGCCTCGAGCAAGACGTTTCCCGTTGAATATGGCTCATAACACCCCTTGTATTACTGTTTATGTAAG
CAGACAGTTTTATTGTTCATGATGATATATTTTTATCTTGTGCAATGTAACATCAGAGATTTTGAGACAC
AACGTGGCTTTCCCTGCAGCTGAACAATACTTAATACTATAGAATGATAACAAAATAAACTACTTTTTAA
AAGAATTTTGTGTTATAATCTATTTATTATTAAGTATTGGGTAATATTTTTTGAAGAGATATTTTGAAAA
AGAAAAATTAAAGCATATTAAACTAATTTCGGAGGTCATTAAAACTATTATTGAAATCATCAAACTCATT
ATGGATTTAATTTAAACTTTTTATTTTAGGAGGCAAAAATGTGGAAATTGCTAAAGAGCTTCAAGACGGA
AATAAATCCGTCAGAGGAACAGAAAGTCAAGATTCATAAGACGATAGGAACTTGTAGATTCATTTATAAT
TTCTATCTTGCTCATAACAAAGAACTTTACGATAAAGGCGAAAAGTTTATGAGTGGTAAAAGTTTTAGTG
TTTGGCTGAACAATGAGTATCTTCCACAAAATCCAGACAAGTTATGGATTAAGGAAGTCAGTTCAAAATC
TGTAAAGCACTCAATTGAAAATGGTTGTATCGCATTTACCAGATTTTTCAAACATCAAAGTGCTTTTCCG
AATTTAAAAAAGAAAGGCAAATCTGATGTAAAAATGTATTTTGTAAAGAATAATCCAAAAGATTGTCGTT
GCGAAAGACACAGAATCAATATTCCGTCACTTGGTTGGGTTCGCATCAAAGAAAAAGGATATATTCCAAC
AACTAAAGACGGATATGTGATTAAAAGCGGCACGGTCTCAATGAAAGCTGACAGATACTATGTTTCAGTT
CTTGTAGAAATTTCAAATAACAAGATAGCCAATAATTCCAATGCAGGAATTGGCATTGACCTTGGATTAA
AGGATTTTGCCATTGTTTCTAATGGTAAAACTTATAAGAACATTAACAAATCTGCAAGATTAAAGAAACA
TGAAAAACAGCTTATTCGAGAACAGAGAAGTCTTTCTCGAAAGTATGAAAATTTAAAGAAAGGAGAGTCC
ACTCAAAAAGCAAATATACAAAAACAAAGGCTTAAGGTACAGAAACTTCATCATAGAATGGATAATATTC
GTACTGATTACATCAATAAAACAATCGCAGAGATAGTAAAAACCAAACCATCTTATATTACGATTGAAGA
TTTGAATGTAAAAGGTATGATGAAAAACAGACATCTTTCAAAAGCTGTTGCTTCACAGAAGTTTTATGAA
TTTAGAACAAAGCTTCAAGCTAAATGCAATGAAAATGGAATCGAACTTCGAGTAGTAGACAGATGGTATC
CATCATCTAAAACCTGTCACTGCTGTGGCGCTGTCAAAAAAGATTTAAAGCTTTCAGATAGAATATTTAA
ATGCAGTTGCGGTTATGTCGAAGACAGAGATTTCAATGCTGCACTTAATTTGAGAGATGCGATAACTTAC
GAAGTTGCATGAAGTATATTTTAGATGAAGATTATTTCTTAATCTAGACATGAGCGGATACATATTTGAA
TGTATTTAGAAAAATAAACAAATAGGGGTTCCGCGCACATTTCCCCGAAAAGTGCCACCTGCATCGATTT
ATTATGACAACTTGACGGCTACATCATTCACTTTTTCTTCACAACCGGCACGGAACTCGCTCGGGCTGGC
CCCGGTGCATTTTTTAAATACCCGCGAGAAGTAGAGTTGATCGTCAAAACCAACATTGCGACCGACGGTG
GCGATAGGCATCCGGGTGGTGCTCAAAAGCAGCTTCGCCTGGCTGATACGTTGGTCCTCGCGCCAGCTTA
AGACGCTAATCCCTAACTGCTGGCGGAAAAGATGTGACAGACGCGACGGCGACAAGCAAACATGCTGTGC
GACGCTGGCGATATCAAAATTGCTGTCTGCCAGGTGATCGCTGATGTACTGACAAGCCTCGCGTACCCGA
TTATCCATCGGTGGATGGAGCGACTCGTTAATCGCTTCCATGCGCCGCAGTAACAATTGCTCAAGCAGAT
TTATCGCCAGCAGCTCCGAATAGCGCCCTTCCCCTTGCCCGGCGTTAATGATTTGCCCAAACAGGTCGCT
GAAATGCGGCTGGTGCGCTTCATCCGGGCGAAAGAACCCCGTATTGGCAAATATTGACGGCCAGTTAAGC
CATTCATGCCAGTAGGCGCGCGGACGAAAGTAAACCCACTGGTGATACCATTCGCGAGCCTCCGGATGAC
GACCGTAGTGATGAATCTCTCCTGGCGGGAACAGCAAAATATCACCCGGTCGGCAAACAAATTCTCGTCC
CTGATTTTTCACCACCCCCTGACCGCGAATGGTGAGATTGAGAATATAACCTTTCATTCCCAGCGGTCGG
TCGATAAAAAAATCGAGATAACCGTTGGCCTCAATCGGCGTTAAACCCGCCACCAGATGGGCATTAAACG
AGTATCCCGGCAGCAGGGGATCATTTTGCGCTTCAGCCATACTTTTCATACTCCCGCCATTCAGAGAAGA
AACCAATTGTCCATATTGCATCAGACATTGCCGTCACTGCGTCTTTTACTGGCTCTTCTCGCTAACCAAA
CCGGTAACCCCGCTTATTAAAAGCATTCTGTAACAAAGCGGGACCAAAGCCATGACAAAAACGCGTAACA
AAAGTGTCTATAATCACGGCAGAAAAGTCCACATTGATTATTTGCACGGCGTCACACTTTGCTATGCCAT
AGCATTTTTATCCATAAGATTAGCGGATCCTACCTGACGCTTTTTATCGCAACTCTCTACTGTTTCTCCA
TACCCGTTTTTTTGGGAATTCGAGCTCTAAGGAGGTTATAAAAAATGGATATTAATACTGAAACTGAGAT
CAAGCAAAAGCATTCACTAACCCCCTTTCCTGTTTTCCTAATCAGCCCGGCATTTCGCGGGCGATATTTT
CACAGCTATTTCAGGAGTTCAGCCATGAACGCTTATTACATTCAGGATCGTCTTGAGGCTCAGAGCTGGG
CGCGTCACTACCAGCAGCTCGCCCGTGAAGAGAAAGAGGCAGAACTGGCAGACGACATGGAAAAAGGCCT
GCCCCAGCACCTGTTTGAATCGCTATGCATCGATCATTTGCAACGCCACGGGGCCAGCAAAAAATCCATT
ACCCGTGCGTTTGATGACGATGTTGAGTTTCAGGAGCGCATGGCAGAACACATCCGGTACATGGTTGAAA
CCATTGCTCACCACCAGGTTGATATTGATTCAGAGGTATAAAACGAATGAGTACTGCACTCGCAACGCTG
GCTGGGAAGCTGGCTGAACGTGTCGGCATGGATTCTGTCGACCCACAGGAACTGATCACCACTCTTCGCC
AGACGGCATTTAAAGGTGATGCCAGCGATGCGCAGTTCATCGCATTACTGATCGTTGCCAACCAGTACGG
CCTTAATCCGTGGACGAAAGAAATTTACGCCTTTCCTGATAAGCAGAATGGCATCGTTCCGGTGGTGGGC
GTTGATGGCTGGTCCCGCATCATCAATGAAAACCAGCAGTTTGATGGCATGGACTTTGAGCAGGACAATG
AATCCTGTACATGCCGGATTTACCGCAAGGACCGTAATCATCCGATCTGCGTTACCGAATGGATGGATGA
ATGCCGCCGCGAACCATTCAAAACTCGCGAAGGCAGAGAAATCACGGGGCCGTGGCAGTCGCATCCCAAA
CGGATGTTACGTCATAAAGCCATGATTCAGTGTGCCCGTCTGGCCTTCGGATTTGCTGGTATCTATGACA
AGGATGAAGCCGAGCGCATTGTCGAAAATACTGCATACACTGCAGAACGTCAGCCGGAACGCGACATCAC
TCCGGTTAACGATGAAACCATGCAGGAGATTAACACTCTGCTGATCGCCCTGGATAAAACATGGGATGAC
GACTTATTGCCGCTCTGTTCCCAGATATTTCGCCGCGACATTCGTGCATCGTCAGAACTGACACAGGCCG
AAGCAGTAAAAGCTCTTGGATTCCTGAAACAGAAAGCCGCAGAGCAGAAGGTGGCAGCATGACACCGGAC
ATTATCCTGCAGCGTACCGGGATCGATGTGAGAGCTGTCGAACAGGGGGATGATGCGTGGCACAAATTAC
GGCTCGGCGTCATCACCGCTTCAGAAGTTCACAACGTGATAGCAAAACCCCGCTCCGGAAAGAAGTGGCC
TGACATGAAAATGTCCTACTTCCACACCCTGCTTGCTGAGGTTTGCACCGGTGTGGCTCCGGAAGTTAAC
GCTAAAGCACTGGCCTGGGGAAAACAGTACGAGAACGACGCCAGAACCCTGTTTGAATTCACTTCCGGCG
TGAATGTTACTGAATCCCCGATCATCTATCGCGACGAAAGTATGCGTACCGCCTGCTCTCCCGATGGTTT
ATGCAGTGACGGCAACGGCCTTGAACTGAAATGCCCGTTTACCTCCCGGGATTTCATGAAGTTCCGGCTC
GGTGGTTTCGAGGCCATAAAGTCAGCTTACATGGCCCAGGTGCAGTACAGCATGTGGGTGACGCGAAAAA
ATGCCTGGTACTTTGCCAACTATGACCCGCGTATGAAGCGTGAAGGCCTGCATTATGTCGTGATTGAGCG
GGATGAAAAGTACATGGCGAGTTTTGACGAGATCGTGCCGGAGTTCATCGAAAAAATGGACGAGGCACTG
GCTGAAATTGGTTTTGTATTTGGGGAGCAATGGCGATGACGCATCCTCACGATAATATCCGGGTAGGCGC
AATCACTTTCGTCTACTCCGTTACAAAGCGAGGCTGGGTATTTCCCGGCCTTTCTGTTATCCGAAATCCA
CTGAAAGCACAGCGGCTGGCTGAGGAGATAAATAATAAACGAGGGGCTGTATGCACAAAGCATCTTCTGT
TGAGTTAAGAACGAGTATCGAGATGGCACATAGCCTTGCTCAAATTGGAATCAGGTTTGTGCCAATACCA
GTAGAAACAGACGAAGAATCCATGGGTATGGACAGATCCTCTTTAGGCCCGTAGTCTGCAAATCCTTTTA
TGATTTTCTATCAAACAAAAGAGGAAAATAGACCAGTTGCAATCCAAACGAGAGTCTAATAGAATGAGGT
CGAAAAGTAAATCGCGCGGGTTTGTTACTGATAAAGCAGGCAAGACCTAAAATGTGTAAAGGGCAAAGTG
TATACTTTGGCGTCACCCCTTACATATTTTAGGTCTTTTTTTATTGTGCGTAACTAACTTGCCATCTTCA
AACAGGAGGGCTGGAAGAAGCAGACCGCTAACACAGTACATAAAAAAGGAGACATGAACGATGAACATCA
AAAAGTTTGCAAAACAAGCAACAGTATTAACCTTTACTACCGCACTGCTGGCAGGAGGCGCAACTCAAGC
GTTTGCGAAAGAAACGAACCAAAAGCCATATAAGGAAACATACGGCATTTCCCATATTACACGCCATGAT
ATGCTGCAAATCCCTGAACAGCAAAAAAATGAAAAATATCAAGTTCCTGAATTCGATTCGTCCACAATTA
AAAATATCTCTTCTGCAAAAGGCCTGGACGTTTGGGACAGCTGGCCATTACAAAACGCTGACGGCACTGT
CGCAAACTATCACGGCTACCACATCGTCTTTGCATTAGCCGGAGATCCTAAAAATGCGGATGACACATCG
ATTTACATGTTCTATCAAAAAGTCGGCGAAACTTCTATTGACAGCTGGAAAAACGCTGGCCGCGTCTTTA
AAGACAGCGACAAATTCGATGCAAATGATTCTATCCTAAAAGACCAAACACAAGAATGGTCAGGTTCAGC
CACATTTACATCTGACGGAAAAATCCGTTTATTCTACACTGATTTCTCCGGTAAACATTACGGCAAACAA
ACACTGACAACTGCACAAGTTAACGTATCAGCATCAGACAGCTCTTTGAACATCAACGGTGTAGAGGATT
ATAAATCAATCTTTGACGGTGACGGAAAAACGTATCAAAATGTACAGCAGTTCATCGATGAAGGCAACTA
CAGCTCAGGCGACAACCATACGCTGAGAGATCCTCACTACGTAGAAGATAAAGGCCACAAATACTTAGTA
TTTGAAGCAAACACTGGAACTGAAGATGGCTACCAAGGCGAAGAATCTTTATTTAACAAAGCATACTATG
GCAAAAGCACATCATTCTTCCGTCAAGAAAGTCAAAAACTTCTGCAAAGCGATAAAAAACGCACGGCTGA
GTTAGCAAACGGCGCTCTCGGTATGATTGAGCTAAACGATGATTACACACTGAAAAAAGTGATGAAACCG
CTGATTGCATCTAACACAGTAACAGATGAAATTGAACGCGCGAACGTCTTTAAAATGAACGGCAAATGGT
ACCTGTTCACTGACTCCCGCGGATCAAAAATGACGATTGACGGCATTACGTCTAACGATATTTACATGCT
TGGTTATGTTTCTAATTCTTTAACTGGCCCATACAAGCCGCTGAACAAAACTGGCCTTGTGTTAAAAATG
GATCTTGATCCTAACGATGTAACCTTTACTTACTCACACTTCGCTGTACCTCAAGCGAAAGGAAACAATG
TCGTGATTACAAGCTATATGACAAACAGAGGATTCTACGCAGACAAACAATCAACGTTTGCGCCAAGCTT
CCTGCTGAACATCAAAGGCAAGAAAACATCTGTTGTCAAAGACAGCATCCTTGAACAAGGACAATTAACA
GTTAACAAATAAAAACGCAAAAGAAAATGCCGATATCCTATTGGCATTTTCTTTTATTTCTTATCAACAT
AAAGGTGAATCCCATATGAACTATATAAAAGCAGGCAAATGGCTAACCGTATTCCTCACAAAAAACCCCT
CAAGACCCGTTTAGAGGCCCCAAGGGGTTATGCTAGTTATTGCTCAGCGGTGGCAGCAGCCAACTCAGCT
TCCTTTCGGGCTTTGTTAGTCCCATTCGCCATGCCGAAGCATGTTGCCCAGCCGGCGCCAGCGAGGAGGC
TGGGACCATGCCGGCCTGGAAGCTCCCTCGTGCGCTCTGCCACTCAAAATGTGATTAAATATGCTCACAT
CGAGATAATGTAAGTTCTCACGAACATTACTTACTATTTCATCGTGTATGCTTTGGATTGACCGAAATCA
TATCTACTCACAAGTTCTTGTACACTCCATAGTCGTAAATTCCCGAAAATAGCCTTCGGTACATACTTAC
GTTTGCGTTTTAGTACGACCAGTCTAAAAAGCGCCTGAATTCGCGACCTTCTCGTTACTGACAGGAAAAT
GGGCCATTGGCAACCAGGGAAAGATGAACGTGATGATGTTCACAATTTGCTGAATTGTGGTGATGTGATG
CTCACCGCATTTCCTGAAAATTCACGCTGTATCTTGAAAAATCGACGTTTTTTACGTGGTTTTCCGTCGA
AAATTTAAGGTAAGAACCTGACCTCGTGATTACTATTTCGCCGTGTTGACGACATCAGGAGGCCAGTATG
ACCGTATTACATAGTGTGGATTTTTTTCCGTCTGGTAACGCGTCCGTGGCGATAGAACCCCGGCTCCCGC
AGGCGGATTTTCCTGAACATCATCATGATTTTCATGAAATTGTGATTGTCGAACATGGCACGGGTATTCA
TGTGTTTAATGGGCAGCCCTATACCATCACCGGTGGCACGGTCTGTTTCGTACGCGATCATGATCGGCAT
CTGTATGAACATACCGATAATCTGTGTCTGACCAATGTGCTGTATCGCTCGCCGGATCGATTTCAGTTTC
TCGCCGGGCTGAATCAGTTGCTGCCACAAGAGCTGGATGGGCAGTATCCGTCTCACTGGCGCGTTAACCA
CAGCGTATTGCAGCAGGTGCGACAGCTGGTTGCACAGATGGAACAGCAGGAAGGGGAAAATGATTTACCC
TCGACCGCCAGTCGCGAGATCTTGTTTATGCAATTACTGCTCTTGCTGCGTAAAAGCAGTTTGCAGGAGA
ACCTGGAAAACAGCGCATCACGTCTCAACTTGCTTCTGGCCTGGCTGGAGGACCATTTTGCCGATGAGGT
GAATTGGGATGCCGTGGCGGATCAATTTTCTCTTTCACTGCGTACGCTACATCGGCAGCTTAAGCAGCAA
ACGGGACTGACGCCTCAGCGATACCTGAACCGCCTGCGACTGATGAAAGCCCGACATCTGCTACGCCACA
GCGAGGCCAGCGTTACTGACATCGCCTATCGCTGTGGATTCAGCGACAGTAACCACTTTTCGACGCTTTT
TCGCCGAGAGTTTAACTGGTCACCGCGTGATATTCGCCAGGGACGGGATGGCTTTCTGCAATAACGCGAA
TCTTCTCAACGTATTTGTACGCCATATTGCGAATAATCAACTTCGTTCTCTGGCCGAGGTAGCCACGGTG
GCGCATCAGTTAAAACTTCTCAAAGATGATTTTTTTGCCAGCGACCAGCAGGCAGTCGCTGTGGCTGACC
GTTATCCGCAAGATGTCTTTGCTGAACATACACATGATTTTTGTGAGCTGGTGATTGTCTGGCGCGGTAA
TGGCCTGCATGTACTCAACGATCGCCCTTATCGCATTACCCGTGGCGATCTCTTTTACATTCATGCTGAC
GATAAACACTCCTACGCTTCCGTTAACGATCTGGTTTTGCAGAATATTATTTATTGCCCGGAGCGTCTGA
AGCTGAATCTTGACTGGCAGGGGGCGATTCCGGGATTTAACGCCAGCGCAGGGCAACCACACTGGCGCTT
AGGTAGCATGGGGATGGCGCAGGCGCGGCAGGTTATCGGTCAGCTTGAGCATGAAAGTAGTCAGCATGTG
CCGTTTGCTAACGAAATGGCTGAGTTGCTGTTCGGGCAGTTGGTGATGTTGCTGAATCGCCATCGTTACA
CCAGTGATTCGTTGCCGCCAACATCCAGCGAAACGTTGCTGGATAAGCTGATTACCCGGCTGGCGGCTAG
CCTGAAAAGTCCCTTTGCGCTGGATAAATTTTGTGATGAGGCATCGTGCAGTGAGCGCGTTTTGCGTCAG
CAATTTCGCCAGCAGACTGGAATGACCATCAATCAATATCTGCGACAGGTCAGAGTGTGTCATGCGCAAT
ATCTTCTCCAGCATAGCCGCCTGTTAATCAGTGATATTTCGACCGAATGTGGCTTTGAAGATAGTAACTA
TTTTTCGGTGGTGTTTACCCGGGAAACCGGGATGACGCCCAGCCAGTGGCGTCATCTCAATTCGCAGAAA
GATTAATTCGCCATGCCC
Features (pLannotate 1.2.2; 20 found; start..end, strand, type, name):
    107..1057    -  CDS            Rep101: RepA protein needed for replication with the pSC101 origin; rep101
   1105..1327    -  rep_origin     pSC101 ori: low-copy replication origin that requires the Rep101 protein
   1816..2631    -  CDS            KanR: aminoglycoside phosphotransferase; aph(3')-Ia; confers resistance to kanamycin in bacteria or G418 (Geneticin®) in eukaryotes
   3212..3230    +  5'UTR          cspA 5'UTR (fragment): cspA; 5'UTR of the E. coli cold shock protein cspA gene (Mitta et al., 1997)
   4179..4235    -  promoter       AmpR promoter (fragment): bla
   4275..5150    -  CDS            araC: ARAC_ECOLI - Experimental evidence at protein level: Swiss-Prot protein existence level 1. Transcription factor that regulates the expression of several genes involved in the transport and metabolism of L-arabinose (PubMed:4362626, PubMed:328165, PubMed:6251457, PubMed:2962192, PubMed:6319708, PubMed:2231717, PubMed:1447222). Functions both as a positive and a negative regulator (PubMed:328165, PubMed:6251457). In the presence of arabinose, activates the expression of the araBAD, araE, araFGH and araJ promoters (PubMed:4362626, PubMed:328165, PubMed:6251457, PubMed:2962192, PubMed:6319708, Pub
   5177..5461    +  promoter       araBAD promoter: araBAD; promoter of the L-arabinose operon of E. coli; the araC regulatory gene is transcribed in the opposite direction (Guzman et al., 1995)
   5505..5921    +  CDS            Gam: inhibitor of the host RecBCD nuclease in the λ Red system; gam; protects the double-stranded DNA substrate for recombination
   5927..6712    +  CDS            Beta: single-stranded DNA binding recombinase in the λ Red system; bet; mediates pairing of a single-stranded DNA with a complementary target
   6709..7389    +  CDS            Exo: 5' to 3' double-stranded DNA exonuclease in the λ Red system; exo; creates 3' single-stranded DNA tails
   7390..7634    +  terminator     λ tL3 terminator: transcription terminator tL3 from phage λ
   7670..7970    +  promoter       sacB promoter (fragment): sacR; sacB promoter and control region
   7971..9392    +  CDS            SacB: secreted levansucrase that renders bacterial growth sensitive to sucrose; Bacillus subtilis sacB; negative selection marker
   9509..9556    -  terminator     T7 terminator: transcription terminator for bacteriophage T7 RNA polymerase
   9564..9609    -  CDS            SET1 (fragment): solubility-enhancement tag derived from T7 phage gene 10B
   9675..9698    -  rep_origin     ori (fragment): high-copy-number ColE1/pMB1/pBR322/pUC origin of replication
   9760..9832    -  ncRNA          RAGATH-18: Accession: RF03064 - RAGATH-18 RNA
   9884..10002   -  promoter       rhaB promoter: promoter of the E. coli rhaBAD operon, conferring tight induction with L-rhamnose and repression with D-glucose in the presence of RhaR and RhaS (Giacalone et al., 2006)
  10148..10984   +  CDS            rhaS: positive regulator of the rhaB promoter; E. coli rhaS; activated by L-rhamnose
  11058..11906   +  CDS            rhaR: transcriptional activator of rhaR and rhaS; E. coli rhaR; needed for rhamnose-dependent activation of the rhaB promoter
