[The description below was written by a language model from this plasmid's Addgene catalogue record and pLannotate feature annotations shown in this document.]
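Description:
pISFba1 is a low-copy bacterial expression plasmid of about 11.9 kb built on the pSC101 backbone for genome editing in Escherichia coli. It replicates from the pSC101 origin with its required Rep101 (RepA) protein and is selected with kanamycin through the aph(3')-Ia resistance gene. Its listed insert is ISFba1, a RAGATH RNA-associated DNA endonuclease from Firmicutes bacterium AM43-11BH. The purpose field instead names the pCas promoter-driven nuclease as "ISEre1", an inconsistency the record does not resolve. The automated feature table does not annotate the nuclease coding sequence or its promoter. They may lie in the largely unannotated stretch between the kanamycin marker and araC, but the annotation does not confirm this.

The other modules resemble a two-plasmid editing helper. An araC/araBAD cassette gives arabinose-inducible expression of the λ Red genes gam, bet and exo, ended by the λ tL3 terminator. These protect and recombine a supplied donor DNA at the target locus. SacB under its native promoter region confers sucrose sensitivity, which allows counter-selection to cure the plasmid after editing. A rhamnose-inducible rhaB promoter, backed by rhaS and rhaR, drives a RAGATH-18 family guide RNA. This is followed by a short match to the ColE1/pMB1 origin, consistent with the stated guide targeting the pMB1 ori, and by a T7 terminator. That guide presumably lets rhamnose induction direct the nuclease against a companion pMB1-based plasmid to eliminate it. The short cspA 5'UTR, AmpR promoter and SET1 hits are fragmentary matches and probably not functional parts.
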