Addgene plasmid #226820: pISFba1
Purpose: Expressing ISEre1 controled by pCas promoter, λ-red recombinase, SacB and ISFba1 guide RNA targeting pMB1 ori
Depositing lab: Sheng Yang. Depositing organization: CAS Center for Excellence in Molecular Plant Sciences ("CEMPS"). Publication: Implementation of RAGATH RNA-associated DNA Endonucleases as Genome Editing Tool in Escherichia coli. Zhou X, Yang S, Sun B, Dong F, Yin M, Jiang Y, Huang Z, Yang S. Biotechnol J. 2025 Mar;20(3):e70005. doi: 10.1002/biot.70005. PubMed 40111000.
Backbone
  Vector backbone: pSC101
  Vector type: Bacterial Expression
Growth in bacteria
  Bacterial resistance: Kanamycin, 50 μg/mL
  Growth temperature: 37°C
  Growth strain: DH5alpha
  Copy number: Low Copy
Gene/Insert
  Gene/Insert name: ISFba1
  Species: Firmicutes bacterium AM43-11BH
  Cloning method: Gibson Cloning
Terms and licenses: Academic/Nonprofit Terms; Industry Terms: Not Available to Industry
How to cite: pISFba1 was a gift from Sheng Yang (Addgene plasmid # 226820 ; http://n2t.net/addgene:226820 ; RRID:Addgene_226820)
